>Addgene plasmid #173430 | 2XSmBiT-SARS-CoV-2 S1 | depositor full sequence | sequence record 336409 | 2XSmBiT-SARS-CoV-2 S1 sequence 7160 bps
TAGTTATTAATAGTAATCAATTACGGGGTCATTAGTTCATAGCCCATATATGGAGTTCCGCGTTACATAA
CTTACGGTAAATGGCCCGCCTGGCTGACCGCCCAACGACCCCCGCCCATTGACGTCAATAATGACGTATG
TTCCCATAGTAACGCCAATAGGGACTTTCCATTGACGTCAATGGGTGGAGTATTTACGGTAAACTGCCCA
CTTGGCAGTACATCAAGTGTATCATATGCCAAGTACGCCCCCTATTGACGTCAATGACGGTAAATGGCCC
GCCTGGCATTATGCCCAGTACATGACCTTATGGGACTTTCCTACTTGGCAGTACATCTACGTATTAGTCA
TCGCTATTACCATGGTGATGCGGTTTTGGCAGTACATCAATGGGCGTGGATAGCGGTTTGACTCACGGGG
ATTTCCAAGTCTCCACCCCATTGACGTCAATGGGAGTTTGTTTTGGCACCAAAATCAACGGGACTTTCCA
AAATGTCGTAACAACTCCGCCCCATTGACGCAAATGGGCGGTAGGCGTGTACGGTGGGAGGTCTATATAA
GCAGAGCTCGTTTAGTGAACCGTCAGATCGCCTGGAGACGCCATCCACGCTGTTTTGACCTCCATAGAAG
ACACCGGGACCGATCCAGCCTCCGCGGCCGGGAACGGTGCATTGGAACGCGGATTCCCCGTGCCAAGAGT
GACGTAAGTACCGCCTATAGACTCTATAGGCACACCCCTTTGGCTCTTATGCATGAATTAATACGACTCA
CTATAGGGAGACAGACTGTTCCTTTCCTGGGTCTTTTCTGCAGGCCACCATGGAAACCGATACACTGCTG
CTGTGGGTGCTGTTGCTCTGGGTTCCAGGCTCTACCGGCGTGACCGGCTACCGGCTGTTCGAGGAGATTC
TCGGAAGTTCCGGTGGAGGAGGGAGCGGAGGTGGAGGATCGTCTGGAGGAGGAGGTGGAGGGTCTAGCGG
TGTGACCGGCTACCGGCTGTTCGAGGAGATTCTCGGAAGTTCCGGTGGAGGAGGGAGCGGAGGTGGAGGA
TCGTCTGGAGGAGGAGGTGGAGGGTCTAGCCAGTGTGTGAACCTGACCACCAGGACCCAACTTCCTCCTG
CCTACACCAACTCCTTCACCAGGGGAGTCTACTACCCTGACAAGGTGTTCAGGTCCTCTGTGCTGCACAG
CACCCAGGACCTGTTCCTGCCATTCTTCAGCAATGTGACCTGGTTCCATGCCATCCATGTGTCTGGCACC
AATGGCACCAAGAGGTTTGACAACCCTGTGCTGCCATTCAATGATGGAGTCTACTTTGCCAGCACAGAGA
AGAGCAACATCATCAGGGGCTGGATTTTTGGCACCACCCTGGACAGCAAGACCCAGTCCCTGCTGATTGT
GAACAATGCCACCAATGTGGTGATTAAGGTGTGTGAGTTCCAGTTCTGTAATGACCCATTCCTGGGAGTC
TACTACCACAAGAACAACAAGTCCTGGATGGAGTCTGAGTTCAGGGTCTACTCCTCTGCCAACAACTGTA
CCTTTGAATATGTGAGCCAACCATTCCTGATGGACTTGGAGGGCAAGCAGGGCAACTTCAAGAACCTGAG
GGAGTTTGTGTTCAAGAACATTGATGGCTACTTCAAGATTTACAGCAAACACACACCAATCAACCTGGTG
AGGGACCTGCCACAGGGCTTCTCTGCCTTGGAACCACTGGTGGACCTGCCAATTGGCATCAACATCACCA
GGTTCCAGACCCTGCTGGCTCTGCACAGGTCCTACCTGACACCTGGAGACTCCTCCTCTGGCTGGACAGC
AGGAGCAGCAGCCTACTATGTGGGCTACCTCCAACCAAGGACCTTCCTGCTGAAATACAATGAGAATGGC
ACCATCACAGATGCTGTGGACTGTGCCCTGGACCCACTGTCTGAGACCAAGTGTACCCTGAAATCCTTCA
CAGTGGAGAAGGGCATCTACCAGACCAGCAACTTCAGGGTCCAACCAACAGAGAGCATTGTGAGGTTTCC
AAACATCACCAACCTGTGTCCATTTGGAGAGGTGTTCAATGCCACCAGGTTTGCCTCTGTCTATGCCTGG
AACAGGAAGAGGATTAGCAACTGTGTGGCTGACTACTCTGTGCTCTACAACTCTGCCTCCTTCAGCACCT
TCAAGTGTTATGGAGTGAGCCCAACCAAACTGAATGACCTGTGTTTCACCAATGTCTATGCTGACTCCTT
TGTGATTAGGGGAGATGAGGTGAGACAGATTGCCCCTGGACAAACAGGCAAGATTGCTGACTACAACTAC
AAACTGCCTGATGACTTCACAGGCTGTGTGATTGCCTGGAACAGCAACAACCTGGACAGCAAGGTGGGAG
GCAACTACAACTACCTCTACAGACTGTTCAGGAAGAGCAACCTGAAACCATTTGAGAGGGACATCAGCAC
AGAGATTTACCAGGCTGGCAGCACACCATGTAATGGAGTGGAGGGCTTCAACTGTTACTTTCCACTCCAA
TCCTATGGCTTCCAACCAACCAATGGAGTGGGCTACCAACCATACAGGGTGGTGGTGCTGTCCTTTGAAC
TGCTCCATGCCCCTGCCACAGTGTGTGGACCAAAGAAGAGCACCAACCTGGTGAAGAACAAGTGTGTGAA
CTTCAACTTCAATGGACTGACAGGCACAGGAGTGCTGACAGAGAGCAACAAGAAGTTCCTGCCATTCCAA
CAGTTTGGCAGGGACATTGCTGACACCACAGATGCTGTGAGGGACCCACAGACCTTGGAGATTCTGGACA
TCACACCATGTTCCTTTGGAGGAGTGTCTGTGATTACACCTGGCACCAACACCAGCAACCAGGTGGCTGT
GCTCTACCAGGATGTGAACTGTACTGAGGTGCCTGTGGCTATCCATGCTGACCAACTTACACCAACCTGG
AGGGTCTACAGCACAGGCAGCAATGTGTTCCAGACCAGGGCTGGCTGTCTGATTGGAGCAGAGCATGTGA
ACAACTCCTATGAGTGTGACATCCCAATTGGAGCAGGCATCTGTGCCTCCTACCAGACCCAGACCAACAG
CCCAGGCAGCGCCAGCCCCAAGAGCTGCGACAAGACCCACACCTGTCCTCCATGTCCTGCTCCAGAACTG
CTCGGCGGACCTTCCGTGTTCCTGTTTCCTCCAAAGCCTAAGGACACCCTGATGATCAGCAGAACCCCTG
AAGTGACCTGCGTGGTGGTGGATGTGTCCCACGAGGATCCCGAAGTGAAGTTCAATTGGTACGTGGACGG
CGTGGAAGTGCACAACGCCAAGACCAAGCCTAGAGAGGAACAGTACAACAGCACCTACAGAGTGGTGTCC
GTGCTGACCGTGCTGCACCAGGATTGGCTGAACGGCAAAGAGTACAAGTGCAAGGTGTCCAACAAGGCCC
TGCCTGCTCCTATCGAGAAAACCATCAGCAAGGCCAAGGGCCAGCCTAGGGAACCCCAGGTTTACACACT
GCCTCCAAGCAGGGACGAGCTGACCAAGAATCAGGTGTCCCTGACCTGCCTGGTCAAGGGCTTCTACCCT
TCCGATATCGCCGTGGAATGGGAGAGCAATGGCCAGCCTGAGAACAACTACAAGACAACCCCTCCTGTGC
TGGACAGCGACGGCTCATTCTTCCTGTACAGCAAGCTGACAGTGGACAAGAGCAGATGGCAGCAGGGCAA
CGTGTTCAGCTGCAGCGTGATGCACGAGGCCCTGCACAACCACTACACCCAGAAGTCCCTGAGCCTGTCT
CCTGGCAAATGAGGATCCTACCCATACGATGTTCCGGATTACGCTTAAGGCCGCGACTCTAGATCATAAT
CAGCCATACCACATTTGTAGAGGTTTTACTTGCTTTAAAAAACCTCCCACACCTCCCCCTGAACCTGAAA
CATAAAATGAATGCAATTGTTGTTGTTAACTTGTTTATTGCAGCTTATAATGGTTACAAATAAAGCAATA
GCATCACAAATTTCACAAATAAAGCATTTTTTTCACTGCATTCTAGTTGTGGTTTGTCCAAACTCATCAA
TGTATCTTAAGGCGTAAATTGTAAGCGTTAATATTTTGTTAAAATTCGCGTTAAATTTTTGTTAAATCAG
CTCATTTTTTAACCAATAGGCCGAAATCGGCAAAATCCCTTATAAATCAAAAGAATAGACCGAGATAGGG
T
[37 nt withheld, positions 4202-4238]
AAAGAACGTGGACTCCAACGTCAAAGG
[49 nt withheld, positions 4266-4314]
T
[91 nt withheld, positions 4316-4406]
G
[124 nt withheld, positions 4408-4531]
CAGGTGGCACTTTTCGGGGAAATGTGCGCGGAACCCCTATTTGTTTATTTTTCTAAATACATTCAAATAT
GTATCCGCTCATGAGACAATAACCCTGATAAATGCTTCAATAATATTGAAAAAGGAAGAGTCCTGAGGCG
GAAAGAACCAGCTGTGGAATGTGTGTCAGTTAGGGTGTGGAAAGTCCCCAGGCTCCCCAGCAGGCAGAAG
TATGCAAAGCATGCATCTCAATTAGTCAGCAACCAGGTGTGGAAAGTCCCCAGGCTCCCCAGCAGGCAGA
AGTATGCAAAGCATGCATCTCAATTAGTCAGCAACCATAGTCCCGCCCCTAACTCCGCCCATCCCGCCCC
TAACTCCGCCCAGTTCCGCCCATTCTCCGCCCCATGGCTGACTAATTTTTTTTATTTATGCAGAGGCCGA
GGCCGCCTCGGCCTCTGAGCTATTCCAGAAGTAGTGAGGAGGCTTTTTTGGAGGCCTAGGCTTTTGCAAA
GATCGATCAAGAGACAGGATGAGGATCGTTTCGCATGATTGAACAAGATGGATTGCACGCAGGTTCTCCG
GCCGCTTGGGTGGAGAGGCTATTCGGCTATGACTGGGCACAACAGACAATCGGCTGCTCTGATGCCGCCG
TGTTCCGGCTGTCAGCGCAGGGGCGCCCGGTTCTTTTTGTCAAGACCGACCTGTCCGGTGCCCTGAATGA
ACTGCAAGACGAGGCAGCGCGGCTATCGTGGCTGGCCACGACGGGCGTTCCTTGCGCAGCTGTGCTCGAC
GTTGTCACTGAAGCGGGAAGGGACTGGCTGCTATTGGGCGAAGTGCCGGGGCAGGATCTCCTGTCATCTC
ACCTTGCTCCTGCCGAGAAAGTATCCATCATGGCTGATGCAATGCGGCGGCTGCATACGCTTGATCCGGC
TACCTGCCCATTCGACCACCAAGCGAAACATCGCATCGAGCGAGCACGTACTCGGATGGAAGCCGGTCTT
GTCGATCAGGATGATCTGGACGAAGAGCATCAGGGGCTCGCGCCAGCCGAACTGTTCGCCAGGCTCAAGG
CGAGCATGCCCGACGGCGAGGATCTCGTCGTGACCCATGGCGATGCCTGCTTGCCGAATATCATGGTGGA
AAATGGCCGCTTTTCTGGATTCATCGACTGTGGCCGGCTGGGTGTGGCGGACCGCTATCAGGACATAGCG
TTGGCTACCCGTGATATTGCTGAAGAGCTTGGCGGCGAATGGGCTGACCGCTTCCTCGTGCTTTACGGTA
TCGCCGCTCCCGATTCGCAGCGCATCGCCTTCTATCGCCTTCTTGACGAGTTCTTCTGAGCGGGACTCTG
GGGTTCGAAATGACCGACCAAGCGACGCCCAACCTGCCATCACGAGATTTCGATTCCACCGCCGCCTTCT
ATGAAAGGTTGGGCTTCGGAATCGTTTTCCGGGACGCCGGCTGGATGATCCTCCAGCGCGGGGATCTCAT
GCTGGAGTTCTTCGCCCACCCTAGGGGGAGGCTAACTGAAACACGGAAGGAGACAATACCGGAAGGAACC
CGCGCTATGACGGCAATAAAAAGACAGAATAAAACGCACGGTGTTGGGTCGTTTGTTCATAAACGCGGGG
TTCGGTCCCAGGGCTGGCACTCTGTCGATACCCCACCGAGACCCCATTGGGGCCAATACGCCCGCGTTTC
TTCCTTTTCCCCACCCCACCCCCCAAGTTCGGGTGAAGGCCCAGGGCTCGCAGCCAACGTCGGGGCGGCA
GGCCCTGCCATAGCCTCAGGTTACTCATATATACTTTAGATTGATTTAAAACTTCATTTTTAATTTAAAA
GGATCTAGGTGAAGATCCTTTTTGATAATCTCATGACCAAAATCCCTTAACGTGAGTTTTCGTTCCACTG
AGCGTCAGACCCCGTAGAAAAGATCAAAGGATCTTCTTGAGATCCTTTTTTTCTGCGCGTAATCTGCTGC
TTGCAAACAAAAAAACCACCGCTACCAGCGGTGGTTTGTTTGCCGGATCAAGAGCTACCAACTCTTTTTC
CGAAGGTAACTGGCTTCAGCAGAGCGCAGATACCAAATACTGTCCTTCTAGTGTAGCCGTAGTTAGGCCA
CCACTTCAAGAACTCTGTAGCACCGCCTACATACCTCGCTCTGCTAATCCTGTTACCAGTGGCTGCTGCC
AGTGGCGATAAGTCGTGTCTTACCGGGTTGGACTCAAGACGATAGTTACCGGATAAGGCGCAGCGGTCGG
GCTGAACGGGGGGTTCGTGCACACAGCCCAGCTTGGAGCGAACGACCTACACCGAACTGAGATACCTACA
GCGTGAGCTATGAGAAAGCGCCACGCTTCCCGAAGGGAGAAAGGCGGACAGGTATCCGGTAAGCGGCAGG
GTCGGAACAGGAGAGCGCACGAGGGAGCTTCCAGGGGGAAACGCCTGGTATCTTTATAGTCCTGTCGGGT
TTCGCCACCTCTGACTTGAGCGTCGATTTTTGTGATGCTCGTCAGGGGGGCGGAGCCTATGGAAAAACGC
CAGCAACGCGGCCTTTTTACGGTTCCTGGCCTTTTGCTGGCCTTTTGCTCACATGTTCTTTCCTGCGTTA
TCCCCTGATTCTGTGGATAACCGTATTACCGCCATGCAT
Features (pLannotate 1.2.2; 17 found; start..end, strand, type, name):
     61..364     +  enhancer       CMV enhancer: human cytomegalovirus immediate early enhancer
    365..568     +  promoter       CMV promoter: human cytomegalovirus (CMV) immediate early promoter
    704..813     +  intron         CMV intron: modified intron A from human cytomegalovirus (CMV)
    820..879     +  CDS            KV3A9_MOUSE (fragment): Experimental evidence at protein level: Swiss-Prot protein existence level 1. From Mus musculus (Mouse).
   1078..3093    +  CDS            S (fragment): SPIKE_SARS2 - Experimental evidence at protein level: Swiss-Prot protein existence level 1. [Spike glycoprotein]: May down-regulate host tetherin (BST2) by lysosomal degradation, thereby counteracting its antiviral activity. From Severe acute respiratory syndrome coronavirus 2 (2019-nCoV) (SARS-CoV-2).
   3097..3789    +  CDS            IGHG1 (fragment): IGHG1_HUMAN - Experimental evidence at protein level: Swiss-Prot protein existence level 1. Constant region of immunoglobulin heavy chains. Immunoglobulins, also known as antibodies, are membrane-bound or secreted glycoproteins produced by B lymphocytes. In the recognition phase of humoral immunity, the membrane-bound immunoglobulins serve as receptors which, upon binding of a specific antigen, trigger the clonal expansion and differentiation of B lymphocytes into immunoglobulins- secreting plasma cells. Secreted immunoglobulins mediate the effector phase of humoral immunity, which results in
   3799..3827    +  CDS            3xHA (fragment): three tandem HA epitope tags
   3842..3925    +  CDS            large T antigen (fragment): large T antigen from SV40 (simian virus 40)
   3948..4069    +  polyA_signal   SV40 poly(A) signal: SV40 polyadenylation signal
   4103..4531    -  rep_origin     f1 ori (sequence partly withheld): f1 bacteriophage origin of replication; arrow indicates direction of (+) strand synthesis
   4558..4662    +  promoter       AmpR promoter: bla
   4664..5021    +  promoter       SV40 promoter: SV40 enhancer and early promoter
   5056..5850    +  CDS            NeoR/KanR: aminoglycoside phosphotransferase from Tn5; aph(3')-II (or nptII); confers resistance to neomycin, kanamycin, and G418 (Geneticin®)
   5871..6023    +  CDS            ble (fragment): BLE_KLEPN - Experimental evidence at protein level: Swiss-Prot protein existence level 1. Binding protein with a strong affinity to the bleomycin family of antibiotics. Binds to CL990; an antimitotic-antibiotic compound. From Klebsiella pneumoniae.
   6082..6129    +  polyA_signal   HSV TK poly(A) signal: herpes simplex virus thymidine kinase polyadenylation signal (Cole and Stacy, 1985)
   6220..6236    -  polyA_signal   bGH poly(A) signal (fragment): bovine growth hormone polyadenylation signal
   6458..7046    +  rep_origin     ori: high-copy-number ColE1/pMB1/pBR322/pUC origin of replication
