>Addgene plasmid #173430 | 2XSmBiT-SARS-CoV-2 S1 | addgene full sequence | sequence record 341136 | Addgene NGS Result
GCGTTACATAACTTACGGTAAATGGCCCGCCTGGCTGACCGCCCAACGACCCCCGCCCATTGACGTCAAT
AATGACGTATGTTCCCATAGTAACGCCAATAGGGACTTTCCATTGACGTCAATGGGTGGAGTATTTACGG
TAAACTGCCCACTTGGCAGTACATCAAGTGTATCATATGCCAAGTACGCCCCCTATTGACGTCAATGACG
GTAAATGGCCCGCCTGGCATTATGCCCAGTACATGACCTTATGGGACTTTCCTACTTGGCAGTACATCTA
GTATTAGTCATCGCTATTACCATGGTGATGCGGTTTTGGCAGTACATCAATGGGCGTGGATAGCGGTTTG
ACTCACGGGGATTTCCAAGTCTCCACCCCATTGACGTCAATGGGAGTTTGTTTTGGCACCAAAATCAACG
GGACTTTCCAAAATGTCGTAACAACTCCGCCCCATTGACGCAAATGGGCGGTAGGCGTGTACGGTGGGAG
GTCTATATAAGCAGAGCTCGTTTAGTGAACCGTCAGATCGCCTGGAGACGCCATCCACGCTGTTTTGACC
TCCATAGAAGACACCGGGACCGATCCAGCCTCCGCGGCCGGGAACGGTGCATTGGAACGCGGATTCCCCG
TGCCAAGAGTGACGTAAGTACCGCCTATAGACTCTATAGGCACACCCCTTTGGCTCTTATGCATGAATTA
ATACGACTCACTATAGGGAGACAGACTGTTCCTTTCCTGGGTCTTTTCTGCAGGCCACCATGGAAACCGA
TACACTGCTGCTGTGGGTGCTGTTGCTCTGGGTTCCAGGCTCTACCGGCGTGACCGGCTACCGGCTGTTC
GAGGAGATTCTCGGAAGTTCCGGTGGAGGAGGGAGCGGAGGTGGAGGATCGTCTGGAGGAGGAGGTGGAG
GGTCTAGCGGTGGCGGAGGTGTGACCGGCTACCGGCTGTTCGAGGAGATTCTCGGAAGTTCCGGTGGAGG
AGGGAGCGGAGGTGGAGGATCGTCTGGAGGAGGAGGTGGAGGGTCTAGCCAGTGTGTGAACCTGACCACC
AGGACCCAACTTCCTCCTGCCTACACCAACTCCTTCACCAGGGGAGTCTACTACCCTGACAAGGTGTTCA
GGTCCTCTGTGCTGCACAGCACCCAGGACCTGTTCCTGCCATTCTTCAGCAATGTGACCTGGTTCCATGC
CATCCATGTGTCTGGCACCAATGGCACCAAGAGGTTTGACAACCCTGTGCTGCCATTCAATGATGGAGTC
TACTTTGCCAGCACAGAGAAGAGCAACATCATCAGGGGCTGGATTTTTGGCACCACCCTGGACAGCAAGA
CCCAGTCCCTGCTGATTGTGAACAATGCCACCAATGTGGTGATTAAGGTGTGTGAGTTCCAGTTCTGTAA
TGACCCATTCCTGGGAGTCTACTACCACAAGAACAACAAGTCCTGGATGGAGTCTGAGTTCAGGGTCTAC
TCCTCTGCCAACAACTGTACCTTTGAATATGTGAGCCAACCATTCCTGATGGACTTGGAGGGCAAGCAGG
GCAACTTCAAGAACCTGAGGGAGTTTGTGTTCAAGAACATTGATGGCTACTTCAAGATTTACAGCAAACA
CACACCAATCAACCTGGTGAGGGACCTGCCACAGGGCTTCTCTGCCTTGGAACCACTGGTGGACCTGCCA
ATTGGCATCAACATCACCAGGTTCCAGACCCTGCTGGCTCTGCACAGGTCCTACCTGACACCTGGAGACT
CCTCCTCTGGCTGGACAGCAGGAGCAGCAGCCTACTATGTGGGCTACCTCCAACCAAGGACCTTCCTGCT
GAAATACAATGAGAATGGCACCATCACAGATGCTGTGGACTGTGCCCTGGACCCACTGTCTGAGACCAAG
TGTACCCTGAAATCCTTCACAGTGGAGAAGGGCATCTACCAGACCAGCAACTTCAGGGTCCAACCAACAG
AGAGCATTGTGAGGTTTCCAAACATCACCAACCTGTGTCCATTTGGAGAGGTGTTCAATGCCACCAGGTT
TGCCTCTGTCTATGCCTGGAACAGGAAGAGGATTAGCAACTGTGTGGCTGACTACTCTGTGCTCTACAAC
TCTGCCTCCTTCAGCACCTTCAAGTGTTATGGAGTGAGCCCAACCAAACTGAATGACCTGTGTTTCACCA
ATGTCTATGCTGACTCCTTTGTGATTAGGGGAGATGAGGTGAGACAGATTGCCCCTGGACAAACAGGCAA
GATTGCTGACTACAACTACAAACTGCCTGATGACTTCACAGGCTGTGTGATTGCCTGGAACAGCAACAAC
CTGGACAGCAAGGTGGGAGGCAACTACAACTACCTCTACAGACTGTTCAGGAAGAGCAACCTGAAACCAT
TTGAGAGGGACATCAGCACAGAGATTTACCAGGCTGGCAGCACACCATGTAATGGAGTGGAGGGCTTCAA
CTGTTACTTTCCACTCCAATCCTATGGCTTCCAACCAACCAATGGAGTGGGCTACCAACCATACAGGGTG
GTGGTGCTGTCCTTTGAACTGCTCCATGCCCCTGCCACAGTGTGTGGACCAAAGAAGAGCACCAACCTGG
TGAAGAACAAGTGTGTGAACTTCAACTTCAATGGACTGACAGGCACAGGAGTGCTGACAGAGAGCAACAA
GAAGTTCCTGCCATTCCAACAGTTTGGCAGGGACATTGCTGACACCACAGATGCTGTGAGGGACCCACAG
ACCTTGGAGATTCTGGACATCACACCATGTTCCTTTGGAGGAGTGTCTGTGATTACACCTGGCACCAACA
CCAGCAACCAGGTGGCTGTGCTCTACCAGGATGTGAACTGTACTGAGGTGCCTGTGGCTATCCATGCTGA
CCAACTTACACCAACCTGGAGGGTCTACAGCACAGGCAGCAATGTGTTCCAGACCAGGGCTGGCTGTCTG
ATTGGAGCAGAGCATGTGAACAACTCCTATGAGTGTGACATCCCAATTGGAGCAGGCATCTGTGCCTCCT
ACCAGACCCAGACCAACAGCCCAGGCAGCGCCAGCCCCAAGAGCTGCGACAAGACCCACACCTGTCCTCC
ATGTCCTGCTCCAGAACTGCTCGGCGGACCTTCCGTGTTCCTGTTTCCTCCAAAGCCTAAGGACACCCTG
ATGATCAGCAGAACCCCTGAAGTGACCTGCGTGGTGGTGGATGTGTCCCACGAGGATCCCGAAGTGAAGT
TCAATTGGTACGTGGACGGCGTGGAAGTGCACAACGCCAAGACCAAGCCTAGAGAGGAACAGTACAACAG
CACCTACAGAGTGGTGTCCGTGCTGACCGTGCTGCACCAGGATTGGCTGAACGGCAAAGAGTACAAGTGC
AAGGTGTCCAACAAGGCCCTGCCTGCTCCTATCGAGAAAACCATCAGCAAGGCCAAGGGCCAGCCTAGGG
AACCCCAGGTTTACACACTGCCTCCAAGCAGGGACGAGCTGACCAAGAATCAGGTGTCCCTGACCTGCCT
GGTCAAGGGCTTCTACCCTTCCGATATCGCCGTGGAATGGGAGAGCAATGGCCAGCCTGAGAACAACTAC
AAGACAACCCCTCCTGTGCTGGACAGCGACGGCTCATTCTTCCTGTACAGCAAGCTGACAGTGGACAAGA
GCAGATGGCAGCAGGGCAACGTGTTCAGCTGCAGCGTGATGCACGAGGCCCTGCACAACCACTACACCCA
GAAGTCCCTGAGCCTGTCTCCTGGCAAATGAGGATCTACCCATACGATGTTCCGGATTACGCTTAAGGCC
GCGACTCTAGATCATAATCAGCCATACCACATTTGTAGAGGTTTTACTTGCTTTAAAAAACCTCCCACAC
CTCCCCCTGAACCTGAAACATAAAATGAATGCAATTGTTGTTGTTAACTTGTTTATTGCAGCTTATAATG
GTTACAAATAAAGCAATAGCATCACAAATTTCACAAATAAAGCATTTTTTTCACTGCATTCTAGTTGTGG
TTTGTCCAAACTCATCAATGTATCTTAAGGCGTAAATTGTAAGCGTTAATATTTTGTTAAAATTCGCGTT
AAATTTTTGTTAAATCAGCTCATTTTTTAACCAATAGGCCGAAATCGGCAAAATCCCTTATAAATCAAAA
GAATAGACCGAGATAGGGT
[37 nt withheld, positions 4150-4186]
AAAGAACGTGGACTCCAACGTCAAAGG
[49 nt withheld, positions 4214-4262]
T
[91 nt withheld, positions 4264-4354]
G
[124 nt withheld, positions 4356-4479]
CAGGTGGCACTTTTCGGGGAAATGTGCGCGGAACCCCTATTTGTTTATTTTTCTAAATACATTCAAATAT
GTATCCGCTCATGAGACAATAACCCTGATAAATGCTTCAATAATATTGAAAAAGGAAGAGTCCTGAGGCG
GAAAGAACCAGCTGTGGAATGTGTGTCAGTTAGGGTGTGGAAAGTCCCCAGGCTCCCCAGCAGGCAGAAG
TATGCAAAGCATGCATCTCAATTAGTCAGCAACCAGGTGTGGAAAGTCCCCAGGCTCCCCAGCAGGCAAA
AGTATGCAAAGCATGCATCTCAATTAGTCAGCAACCATAGTCCCGCCCCTAACTCCGCCCATCCCGCCCC
TAACTCCGCCCAGTTCCGCCCATTCTCCGCCCCATGGCTGACTAATTTTTTTTATTTATGCAGAGGCCGA
GGCCGCCTCGGCCTCTGAGCTATTCCAGAAGTAGTGAGGAGGCTTTTTTGGAGGCCTAGGCTTTTGCAAA
GATCGATCAAGAGACAGGATGAGGATCGTTTCGCATGATTGAACAAGATGGATTGCACGCAGGTTCTCCG
GCCGCTTGGGTGGAGAGGCTATTCGGCTATGACTGGGCACAACAGACAATCGGCTGCTCTGATGCCGCCG
TGTTCCGGCTGTCAGCGCAGGGGCGCCCGGTTCTTTTTGTCAAGACCGACCTGTCCGGTGCCCTGAATGA
ACTGCAAGACGAGGCAGCGCGGCTATCGTGGCTGGCCACGACGGGCGTTCCTTGCGCAGCTGTGCTCGAC
GTTGTCACTGAAGCGGGAAGGGACTGGCTGCTATTGGGCGAAGTGCCGGGGCAGGATCTCCTGTCATCTC
ACCTTGCTCCTGCCGAGAAAGTATCCATCATGGCTGATGCAATGCGGCGGCTGCATACGCTTGATCCGGC
TACCTGCCCATTCGACCACCAAGCGAAACATCGCATCGAGCGAGCACGTACTCGGATGGAAGCCGGTCTT
GTCGATCAGGATGATCTGGACGAAGAGCATCAGGGGCTCGCGCCAGCCGAACTGTTCGCCAGGCTCAAGG
CGAGCATGCCCGACGGCGAGGATCTCGTCGTGACCCATGGCGATGCCTGCTTGCCGAATATCATGGTGGA
AAATGGCCGCTTTTCTGGATTCATCGACTGTGGCCGGCTGGGTGTGGCGGACCGCTATCAGGACATAGCG
TTGGCTACCCGTGATATTGCTGAAGAGCTTGGCGGCGAATGGGCTGACCGCTTCCTCGTGCTTTACGGTA
TCGCCGCTCCCGATTCGCAGCGCATCGCCTTCTATCGCCTTCTTGACGAGTTCTTCTGAGCGGGACTCTG
GGGTTCGAAATGACCGACCAAGCGACGCCCAACCTGCCATCACGAGATTTCGATTCCACCGCCGCCTTCT
ATGAAAGGTTGGGCTTCGGAATCGTTTTCCGGGACGCCGGCTGGATGATCCTCCAGCGCGGGGATCTCAT
GCTGGAGTTCTTCGCCCACCCTAGGGGGAGGCTAACTGAAACACGGAAGGAGACAATACCGGAAGGAACC
CGCGCTATGACGGCAATAAAAAGACAGAATAAAACGCACGGTGTTGGGTCGTTTGTTCATAAACGCGGGG
TTCGGTCCCAGGGCTGGCACTCTGTCGATACCCCACCGAGACCCCATTGGGGCCAATACGCCCGCGTTTC
TTCCTTTTCCCCACCCCACCCCCCAAGTTCGGGTGAAGGCCCAGGGCTCGCAGCCAACGTCGGGGCGGCA
GGCCCTGCCATAGCCTCAGGTTACTCATATATACTTTAGATTGATTTAAAACTTCATTTTTAATTTAAAA
GGATCTAGGTGAAGATCCTTTTTGATAATCTCATGACCAAAATCCCTTAACGTGAGTTTTCGTTCCACTG
AGCGTCAGACCCCGTAGAAAAGATCAAAGGATCTTCTTGAGATCCTTTTTTTCTGCGCGTAATCTGCTGC
TTGCAAACAAAAAAACCACCGCTACCAGCGGTGGTTTGTTTGCCGGATCAAGAGCTACCAACTCTTTTTC
CGAAGGTAACTGGCTTCAGCAGAGCGCAGATACCAAATACTGTTCTTCTAGTGTAGCCGTAGTTAGGCCA
CCACTTCAAGAACTCTGTAGCACCGCCTACATACCTCGCTCTGCTAATCCTGTTACCAGTGGCTGCTGCC
AGTGGCGATAAGTCGTGTCTTACCGGGTTGGACTCAAGACGATAGTTACCGGATAAGGCGCAGCGGTCGG
GCTGAACGGGGGGTTCGTGCACACAGCCCAGCTTGGAGCGAACGACCTACACCGAACTGAGATACCTACA
GCGTGAGCTATGAGAAAGCGCCACGCTTCCCGAAGGGAGAAAGGCGGACAGGTATCCGGTAAGCGGCAGG
GTCGGAACAGGAGAGCGCACGAGGGAGCTTCCAGGGGGAAACGCCTGGTATCTTTATAGTCCTGTCGGGT
TTCGCCACCTCTGACTTGAGCGTCGATTTTTGTGATGCTCGTCAGGGGGGCGGAGCCTATGGAAAAACGC
CAGCAACGCGGCCTTTTTACGGTTCCTGGCCTTTTGCTGGCCTTTTGCTCACATGTTCTTTCCTGCGTTA
TCCCCTGATTCTGTGGATAACCGTATTACCGCCATGCATTAGTTATTAATAGTAATCAATTACGGGGTCA
TTAGTTCATAGCCCATATATGGAGTTCC
Features (pLannotate 1.2.2; 18 found; start..end, strand, type, name):
    305..508     +  promoter       CMV promoter: human cytomegalovirus (CMV) immediate early promoter
    644..753     +  intron         CMV intron: modified intron A from human cytomegalovirus (CMV)
    760..819     +  CDS            KV3A9_MOUSE (fragment): Experimental evidence at protein level: Swiss-Prot protein existence level 1. From Mus musculus (Mouse).
   1027..3042    +  CDS            S (fragment): SPIKE_SARS2 - Experimental evidence at protein level: Swiss-Prot protein existence level 1. [Spike glycoprotein]: May down-regulate host tetherin (BST2) by lysosomal degradation, thereby counteracting its antiviral activity. From Severe acute respiratory syndrome coronavirus 2 (2019-nCoV) (SARS-CoV-2).
   3046..3738    +  CDS            IGHG1 (fragment): IGHG1_HUMAN - Experimental evidence at protein level: Swiss-Prot protein existence level 1. Constant region of immunoglobulin heavy chains. Immunoglobulins, also known as antibodies, are membrane-bound or secreted glycoproteins produced by B lymphocytes. In the recognition phase of humoral immunity, the membrane-bound immunoglobulins serve as receptors which, upon binding of a specific antigen, trigger the clonal expansion and differentiation of B lymphocytes into immunoglobulins- secreting plasma cells. Secreted immunoglobulins mediate the effector phase of humoral immunity, which results in
   3747..3775    +  CDS            3xHA (fragment): three tandem HA epitope tags
   3790..3873    +  CDS            large T antigen (fragment): large T antigen from SV40 (simian virus 40)
   3896..4017    +  polyA_signal   SV40 poly(A) signal: SV40 polyadenylation signal
   4051..4479    -  rep_origin     f1 ori (sequence partly withheld): f1 bacteriophage origin of replication; arrow indicates direction of (+) strand synthesis
   4506..4610    +  promoter       AmpR promoter: bla
   4653..4724    +  promoter       SV40 promoter (fragment): SV40 enhancer and early promoter
   4773..4969    +  promoter       SV40 promoter: SV40 early promoter
   5004..5798    +  CDS            NeoR/KanR: aminoglycoside phosphotransferase from Tn5; aph(3')-II (or nptII); confers resistance to neomycin, kanamycin, and G418 (Geneticin®)
   5819..5971    +  CDS            ble (fragment): BLE_KLEPN - Experimental evidence at protein level: Swiss-Prot protein existence level 1. Binding protein with a strong affinity to the bleomycin family of antibiotics. Binds to CL990; an antimitotic-antibiotic compound. From Klebsiella pneumoniae.
   6030..6077    +  polyA_signal   HSV TK poly(A) signal: herpes simplex virus thymidine kinase polyadenylation signal (Cole and Stacy, 1985)
   6168..6184    -  polyA_signal   bGH poly(A) signal (fragment): bovine growth hormone polyadenylation signal
   6406..6994    +  rep_origin     ori: high-copy-number ColE1/pMB1/pBR322/pUC origin of replication
   7109..304     +  enhancer       CMV enhancer (across the origin): human cytomegalovirus immediate early enhancer
