[The description below was written by a language model from this plasmid's Addgene catalogue record and pLannotate feature annotations shown in this document.]
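Description:
2XSmBiT-SARS-CoV-2 S1 is a mammalian protein expression plasmid of about 7.2 kb built on the phCMV3 backbone. It is propagated in E. coli from a high-copy ColE1/pUC-type origin under kanamycin selection. The Tn5 NeoR/KanR gene sits behind both a bacterial (bla) promoter and the SV40 early promoter, with an HSV TK polyadenylation signal, so the same marker can also provide G418 selection in mammalian cells. An f1 origin is present as well.

The expression cassette uses the CMV immediate early enhancer and promoter followed by a modified CMV intron A, and ends at an SV40 poly(A) signal. The open reading frame begins with a short match to a mouse immunoglobulin kappa chain, which most likely serves as a secretion leader. Roughly 200 bp of unannotated sequence follow, which is where the two copies of SmBiT named in the record presumably lie, although the feature tables do not label them. SmBiT is the small peptide of the split NanoLuc system, which gives luminescence only when complemented by the LgBiT fragment. Next comes the SARS-CoV-2 spike S1 region, with the furin cleavage site RRAR changed to GSAS, fused at its C terminus to human IgG1 Fc. A partial HA tag match lies just downstream of the Fc; whether it is translated is not stated.

The NGS-derived and depositor sequences differ slightly in length (7,167 versus 7,160 nt) but show the same feature layout. The plasmid is used to produce the tagged S1-Fc fusion protein. The associated publication describes a rapid assay for SARS-CoV-2 neutralizing antibodies, although the record does not detail the assay format.
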