Addgene plasmid #173430: 2XSmBiT-SARS-CoV-2 S1
Purpose: protein expression plasmid of 2XSmBiT-SARS-CoV-2 S1-IgG1 Fc
Depositing lab: David Nemazee. Depositing organization: Scripps California (The Scripps Research Institute). Publication: A Rapid Assay for SARS-CoV-2 Neutralizing Antibodies That Is Insensitive to Antiretroviral Drugs. Huang D, Tran JT, Peng L, Yang L, Suhandynata RT, Hoffman MA, Zhao F, Song G, He WT, Limbo O, Callaghan S, Landais E, Andrabi R, Sok D, Jardine JG, Burton DR, Voss JE, Fitzgerald RL, Nemazee D. J Immunol. 2021 Jul 1;207(1):344-351. doi: 10.4049/jimmunol.2100155. Epub 2021 Jun 28. PubMed 34183368.
Backbone
  Vector backbone: phCMV3
  Backbone size w/o insert (bp): 4200
  Total vector size (bp): 7200
  Vector type: Mammalian Expression, Luciferase
Growth in bacteria
  Bacterial resistance: Kanamycin, 50 μg/mL
  Growth temperature: 37°C
  Growth strain: NEB Stable
  Copy number: High Copy
Gene/Insert
  Gene/Insert name: 2XSmBiT SARS-CoV-2 S1-IgG1 Fc (alt name: fusion protein of SmbiT, SARS-CoV-2 Spike S1 region and human IgG1 Fc)
  Species: SARS-CoV-2
  Insert size (bp): 3000
  Mutation: furin cleavage site RRAR to GSAS
  GenBank ID: MN908947
  Entrez Gene: S (a.k.a. GU280_gp02, spike glycoprotein)
  Promoter: CMV
  Tag / fusion protein: human IgG1 Fc (C terminal on insert)
  Cloning method: Gibson Cloning
  Sequencing primers: 5′ CMV-F; 3′ SV40 pA-R
Terms and licenses: Academic/Nonprofit Terms; Industry Terms: Not Available to Industry
How to cite: 2XSmBiT-SARS-CoV-2 S1 was a gift from David Nemazee (Addgene plasmid # 173430 ; http://n2t.net/addgene:173430 ; RRID:Addgene_173430)
