>Addgene plasmid #173430 | 2XSmBiT-SARS-CoV-2 S1 | depositor partial sequence | sequence record 336410 | 2xSmBiT-SARS-CoV-2-S1-IgG1 Fc
ATGGAAACCGATACACTGCTGCTGTGGGTGCTGTTGCTCTGGGTTCCAGGCTCTACCGGCGTGACCGGCT
ACCGGCTGTTCGAGGAGATTCTCGGAAGTTCCGGTGGAGGAGGGAGCGGAGGTGGAGGATCGTCTGGAGG
AGGAGGTGGAGGGTCTAGCGGTGTGACCGGCTACCGGCTGTTCGAGGAGATTCTCGGAAGTTCCGGTGGA
GGAGGGAGCGGAGGTGGAGGATCGTCTGGAGGAGGAGGTGGAGGGTCTAGCCAGTGTGTGAACCTGACCA
CCAGGACCCAACTTCCTCCTGCCTACACCAACTCCTTCACCAGGGGAGTCTACTACCCTGACAAGGTGTT
CAGGTCCTCTGTGCTGCACAGCACCCAGGACCTGTTCCTGCCATTCTTCAGCAATGTGACCTGGTTCCAT
GCCATCCATGTGTCTGGCACCAATGGCACCAAGAGGTTTGACAACCCTGTGCTGCCATTCAATGATGGAG
TCTACTTTGCCAGCACAGAGAAGAGCAACATCATCAGGGGCTGGATTTTTGGCACCACCCTGGACAGCAA
GACCCAGTCCCTGCTGATTGTGAACAATGCCACCAATGTGGTGATTAAGGTGTGTGAGTTCCAGTTCTGT
AATGACCCATTCCTGGGAGTCTACTACCACAAGAACAACAAGTCCTGGATGGAGTCTGAGTTCAGGGTCT
ACTCCTCTGCCAACAACTGTACCTTTGAATATGTGAGCCAACCATTCCTGATGGACTTGGAGGGCAAGCA
GGGCAACTTCAAGAACCTGAGGGAGTTTGTGTTCAAGAACATTGATGGCTACTTCAAGATTTACAGCAAA
CACACACCAATCAACCTGGTGAGGGACCTGCCACAGGGCTTCTCTGCCTTGGAACCACTGGTGGACCTGC
CAATTGGCATCAACATCACCAGGTTCCAGACCCTGCTGGCTCTGCACAGGTCCTACCTGACACCTGGAGA
CTCCTCCTCTGGCTGGACAGCAGGAGCAGCAGCCTACTATGTGGGCTACCTCCAACCAAGGACCTTCCTG
CTGAAATACAATGAGAATGGCACCATCACAGATGCTGTGGACTGTGCCCTGGACCCACTGTCTGAGACCA
AGTGTACCCTGAAATCCTTCACAGTGGAGAAGGGCATCTACCAGACCAGCAACTTCAGGGTCCAACCAAC
AGAGAGCATTGTGAGGTTTCCAAACATCACCAACCTGTGTCCATTTGGAGAGGTGTTCAATGCCACCAGG
TTTGCCTCTGTCTATGCCTGGAACAGGAAGAGGATTAGCAACTGTGTGGCTGACTACTCTGTGCTCTACA
ACTCTGCCTCCTTCAGCACCTTCAAGTGTTATGGAGTGAGCCCAACCAAACTGAATGACCTGTGTTTCAC
CAATGTCTATGCTGACTCCTTTGTGATTAGGGGAGATGAGGTGAGACAGATTGCCCCTGGACAAACAGGC
AAGATTGCTGACTACAACTACAAACTGCCTGATGACTTCACAGGCTGTGTGATTGCCTGGAACAGCAACA
ACCTGGACAGCAAGGTGGGAGGCAACTACAACTACCTCTACAGACTGTTCAGGAAGAGCAACCTGAAACC
ATTTGAGAGGGACATCAGCACAGAGATTTACCAGGCTGGCAGCACACCATGTAATGGAGTGGAGGGCTTC
AACTGTTACTTTCCACTCCAATCCTATGGCTTCCAACCAACCAATGGAGTGGGCTACCAACCATACAGGG
TGGTGGTGCTGTCCTTTGAACTGCTCCATGCCCCTGCCACAGTGTGTGGACCAAAGAAGAGCACCAACCT
GGTGAAGAACAAGTGTGTGAACTTCAACTTCAATGGACTGACAGGCACAGGAGTGCTGACAGAGAGCAAC
AAGAAGTTCCTGCCATTCCAACAGTTTGGCAGGGACATTGCTGACACCACAGATGCTGTGAGGGACCCAC
AGACCTTGGAGATTCTGGACATCACACCATGTTCCTTTGGAGGAGTGTCTGTGATTACACCTGGCACCAA
CACCAGCAACCAGGTGGCTGTGCTCTACCAGGATGTGAACTGTACTGAGGTGCCTGTGGCTATCCATGCT
GACCAACTTACACCAACCTGGAGGGTCTACAGCACAGGCAGCAATGTGTTCCAGACCAGGGCTGGCTGTC
TGATTGGAGCAGAGCATGTGAACAACTCCTATGAGTGTGACATCCCAATTGGAGCAGGCATCTGTGCCTC
CTACCAGACCCAGACCAACAGCCCAGGCAGCGCCAGCCCCAAGAGCTGCGACAAGACCCACACCTGTCCT
CCATGTCCTGCTCCAGAACTGCTCGGCGGACCTTCCGTGTTCCTGTTTCCTCCAAAGCCTAAGGACACCC
TGATGATCAGCAGAACCCCTGAAGTGACCTGCGTGGTGGTGGATGTGTCCCACGAGGATCCCGAAGTGAA
GTTCAATTGGTACGTGGACGGCGTGGAAGTGCACAACGCCAAGACCAAGCCTAGAGAGGAACAGTACAAC
AGCACCTACAGAGTGGTGTCCGTGCTGACCGTGCTGCACCAGGATTGGCTGAACGGCAAAGAGTACAAGT
GCAAGGTGTCCAACAAGGCCCTGCCTGCTCCTATCGAGAAAACCATCAGCAAGGCCAAGGGCCAGCCTAG
GGAACCCCAGGTTTACACACTGCCTCCAAGCAGGGACGAGCTGACCAAGAATCAGGTGTCCCTGACCTGC
CTGGTCAAGGGCTTCTACCCTTCCGATATCGCCGTGGAATGGGAGAGCAATGGCCAGCCTGAGAACAACT
ACAAGACAACCCCTCCTGTGCTGGACAGCGACGGCTCATTCTTCCTGTACAGCAAGCTGACAGTGGACAA
GAGCAGATGGCAGCAGGGCAACGTGTTCAGCTGCAGCGTGATGCACGAGGCCCTGCACAACCACTACACC
CAGAAGTCCCTGAGCCTGTCTCCTGGCAAATGA
